>Addgene plasmid #222871 | pRSF-G1(4CNW)RS | addgene full sequence | sequence record 446767 | Addgene NGS Result
TGGTACCCAATAATACGACTCACTATAGGGAGACCACAACGGTTTCCCTCTAGAAATAATTTTGTTTAAC
TTTAAGAAGGAGATATACATATGGTGGTGAAATTTACCGATAGCCAGATTCAGCATCTGATGGAATATGG
TGATAATGATTGGAGCGAAGCCGAATTTGAAGATGCAGCAGCACGTGATAAAGAATTTAGCAGCCAGTTT
AGCAAACTGAAAAGCGCCAATGATAAAGGCCTGAAAGATGTTATTGCAAATCCGCGTAATGATCTGACCG
ATCTGGAAAACAAAATTCGCGAAAAACTGGCAGCCCGTGGTTTTATTGAAGTTCATACCCCGATTTTTGT
GAGCAAAAGCGCACTGGCAAAAATGACCATTACCGAAGATCATCCGCTGTTCAAACAGGTGTTTTGGATT
GATGATAAACGTGCACTGCGTCCGATGCATGCAATGAATATTTTTAAAGTTATGCGTGAACTGCGCGATC
ATACCAAAGGTCCGGTTAAAATCTTTGAAATTGGTAGCTGCTTTCGCAAAGAAAGCAAAAGCAGTACCCA
TCTGGAAGAATTTACCATGCTGGGCCTGGCCGAAATGGGTCCTGATGGTGATCCGATGGAACATCTGAAA
ATGTATATTGGCGATATCATGGATGCCGTTGGTGTTGAATATACCACCAGTCGTGAAGAATCAGATGTTT
ATGTTGAAACCCTGGACGTGGAAATTAATGGCACCGAAGTTGCAAGCGGTACTGTTGGTCCGCATAAACT
GGATCCGGCACATGATGTGCATGAACCGTCGGCAGGTATTGGTTTTGGTCTGGAACGTCTGCTGATGCTG
AAAAATGGTAAAAGCAATGCACGCAAAACCGGCAAAAGTATTACCTATCTGAATGGCTACAAACTGGATT
AAGAATTCGAGCTCCCGGGTACCAGATAGATCCGGCTGCTAACAAAGCCCGAAAGGAAGCTGAGTTGGCT
GCTGCCACCGCTGAGCAATAACTAGCATAACCCCTTGGGGCCTCTAAACGGGTCTTGAGGGGTTTTTTGG
TTTGTGAGCTCCCGTAATTCCGCTTCGCAACATGTGAGCACCGGTTTATTGACTACCGGAAGCAGTGTGA
CCGTGTGCTTCTCAAATGCCTGAGGCCAGTTTGCTCAGGCTCTCCCCGTGGAGGTAATAATTGACGATAT
GATCAGTGCACGGCTAACTAAGCGGCCTGCTGACTTTCTCGCCGATCAAAAGGCATTTTGCTATTAAGGG
ATTGACGAGGGCGTATCTGCGCAGTAAGATGCGCCCCGCATTGGAGGGCGCTCCGGCGAGCAAACGGGTC
TCTAAAACCTGTAAGCGGGGTTCGACCCCCCGGCCTTTCGCCAAATTCGAAAAGCCTGCTCAACGAGCAG
GCTTTTTTGCATGCTCGAGCAGCTCAGGGTCGAATTTGCTTTCGAATTTCTGCCATTCATCCGCTTATTA
TCACTTATTCAGGCGTAGCAACCAGGCGTTTAAGGGCACCAATAACTGCCTTAAAAAAACTTCCGCTTCC
TCGCTCACTGACTCGCTACGCTCGGTCGTTCGACTGCGGCGAGCGGTGTCAGCTCACTCAAAAGCGGTAA
TACGGTTATCCACAGAATCAGGGGATAAAGCCGGAAAGAACATGTGAGCAAAAAGCAAAGCACCGGAAGA
AGCCAACGCCGCAGGCGTTTTTCCATAGGCTCCGCCCCCCTGACGAGCATCACAAAAATCGACGCTCAAG
CCAGAGGTGGCGAAACCCGACAGGACTATAAAGATACCAGGCGTTTCCCCCTGGAAGCTCCCTCGTGCGC
TCTCCTGTTCCGACCCTGCCGCTTACCGGATACCTGTCCGCCTTTCTCCCTTCGGGAAGCGTGGCGCTTT
CTCATAGCTCACGCTGTTGGTATCTCAGTTCGGTGTAGGTCGTTCGCTCCAAGCTGGGCTGTGTGCACGA
ACCCCCCGTTCAGCCCGACCGCTGCGCCTTATCCGGTAACTATCGTCTTGAGTCCAACCCGGTAAGACAC
GACTTATCGCCACTGGCAGCAGCCATTGGTAACTGATTTAGAGGACTTTGTCTTGAAGTTATGCACCTGT
TAAGGCTAAACTGAAAGAACAGATTTTGGTGAGTGCGGTCCTCCAACCCACTTACCTTGGTTCAAAGAGT
TGGTAGCTCAGCGAACCTTGAGAAAACCACCGTTGGTAGCGGTGGTTTTTCTTTATTTATGAGATGATGA
ATCAATCGGTCTATCAAGTCAACGAACAGCTATTCCGTTGAACTGTGGTACGCGTTAGAAAAACTCATCG
AGCATCAAATGAAACTGCAATTTATTCATATCAGGATTATCAATACCATATTTTTGAAAAAGCCGTTTCT
GTAATGAAGGAGAAAACTCACCGAGGCAGTTCCATAGGATGGCAAGATCCTGGTATCGGTCTGCGATTCC
GACTCGTCCAACATCAATACAACCTATTAATTTCCCCTCGTCAAAAATAAGGTTATCAAGTGAGAAATCA
CCATGAGTGACGACTGAATCCGGTGAGAATGGCAAAAGTTTATGCATTTCTTTCCAGACTTGTTCAACAG
GCCAGCCATTACGCTCGTCATCAAAATCACTCGCATCAACCAAACCGTTATTCATTCGTGATTGCGCCTG
AGCGAGACGAAATACGCGGTCGCTGTTAAAAGGACAATTACAAACAGGAATCGAATGCAACCGGCGCAGG
AACACTGCCAGCGCATCAACAATATTTTCACCTGAATCAGGATATTCTTCTAATACCTGGAATGCTGTTT
TCCCGGGGATCGCAGTGGTGAGTAACCATGCATCATCAGGAGTACGGATAAAATGCTTGATGGTCGGAAG
AGGCATAAATTCCGTCAGCCAGTTTAGTCTGACCATCTCATCTGTAACATCATTGGCAACGCTACCTTTG
CCATGTTTCAGAAACAACTCTGGCGCATCGGGCTTCCCATACAATCGATAGATTGTCGCACCTGATTGCC
CGACATTATCGCGAGCCCATTTATACCCATATAAATCAGCATCCATGTTGGAATTTAATCGCGGCCTAGA
GCAAGACGTTTCCCGTTGAATATGGCTCATACTCTTCCTTTTTCAATATTATTGAAGCATTTATCAGGGT
TATTGTCTCATGAGCGGATACATATTTGAATGTATTTAGAAAAATAAACAAATAGGCATGCAGCGCTTGA
CTTGACGGGACGGCGTTGTAATTCTCATGTTTGACAGCTTATCATCGATAAGCT
Features (pLannotate 1.2.2; 8 found; start..end, strand, type, name):
     11..29      +  promoter       T7 promoter: promoter for bacteriophage T7 RNA polymerase
     61..83      +  RBS            RBS: efficient ribosome binding site from bacteriophage T7 gene 10 (Olins and Rangwala, 1989)
    945..994     +  CDS            SET1 (fragment): solubility-enhancement tag derived from T7 phage gene 10B
   1002..1049    +  terminator     T7 terminator: transcription terminator for bacteriophage T7 RNA polymerase
   1530..2279    -  rep_origin     RSF ori: Plasmids containing the RSF 1030 origin of replication can be propagated in E. coli cells that contain additional plasmids with compatible origins.
   2295..3110    -  CDS            KanR: aminoglycoside phosphotransferase; aph(3')-Ia; confers resistance to kanamycin in bacteria or G418 (Geneticin®) in eukaryotes
   3111..3202    -  promoter       AmpR promoter: bla
   3251..1       +  promoter       tet promoter (fragment) (across the origin): E. coli promoter for tetracycline efflux protein gene
