[The description below was written by a language model from this plasmid's Addgene catalogue record and pLannotate feature annotations shown in this document.]
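Description:
pRSF-G1(4CNW)RS is a compact bacterial expression plasmid (about 3.3 kb) built on a pRSF backbone and used for genetic code expansion in E. coli. It replicates from the RSF1030 origin, recorded as high copy. This origin is compatible with other common plasmid origins, so the plasmid can be maintained in the same cell as a second plasmid, such as one carrying the target gene. Selection is by kanamycin, through an aminoglycoside phosphotransferase (aph(3')-Ia) gene that the annotation places downstream of a bla (AmpR) promoter.

The payload is an 822 bp coding sequence for an aminoacyl-tRNA synthetase from the methanogenic archaeon ISO4-G1. The variant, named G1(4CNW)RS, is used to incorporate the fluorescent non-canonical amino acid 4-cyano-L-tryptophan. It sits in a standard T7 cassette, with a T7 promoter and the phage gene 10 ribosome binding site upstream and a T7 terminator downstream, so expression depends on a host that supplies T7 RNA polymerase. A short fragment annotated as part of a T7 gene 10B-derived solubility tag lies just before the terminator. A partial tet promoter match spans the sequence origin, immediately upstream of the T7 promoter, and its role is not stated.

The catalogue describes the plasmid as supplying a synthetase/tRNA pair that decodes the amber (TAG) codon. However, the feature table does not annotate a suppressor tRNA gene or its promoter. An unannotated region between the terminator and the origin could hold it, but the record does not confirm this. The intended use is site-specific incorporation of 4-cyanotryptophan at TAG positions in recombinant proteins. According to the associated publication title, this makes proteins fluorescent while conserving their structure and enables detection of ligand binding sites.
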