Addgene plasmid #222871: pRSF-G1(4CNW)RS
Purpose: tRNA synthetase/tRNA pair for the in vivo incorporation of 4-Cyano-L-Tryptophan (4-CN-Trp) into proteins in E. coli in response to the amber (TAG) codon
Depositing lab: Thomas Huber. Depositing organization: Australian National University. Publication: Rendering Proteins Fluorescent Inconspicuously: Genetically Encoded 4-Cyanotryptophan Conserves Their Structure and Enables the Detection of Ligand Binding Sites. Qianzhu H, Abdelkader EH, Welegedara AP, Habel E, Paul N, Frkic RL, Jackson CJ, Huber T, Otting G. Angew Chem Int Ed Engl. 2024 Dec 4:e202421000. doi: 10.1002/anie.202421000. PubMed 39632265.
Backbone
  Vector backbone: pRSF
  Backbone size w/o insert (bp): 2452
  Total vector size (bp): 3274
  Vector type: Bacterial Expression
Growth in bacteria
  Bacterial resistance: Kanamycin, 50 μg/mL
  Growth temperature: 37°C
  Growth strain: DH5alpha
  Copy number: High Copy
Gene/Insert
  Gene/Insert name: tRNA synthetase (alt name: G1(4CNW)RS)
  Species: Methanogenic archaeon ISO4-G1
  Insert size (bp): 822
  Promoter: T7
  Cloning method: Ligation Independent Cloning
  Sequencing primers: 5′ TAATACGACTCACTATAGGG; 3′ GCTAGTTATTGCTCAGCGG
Terms and licenses: Academic/Nonprofit Terms; Industry Terms: Not Available to Industry
How to cite: pRSF-G1(4CNW)RS was a gift from Thomas Huber (Addgene plasmid # 222871 ; http://n2t.net/addgene:222871 ; RRID:Addgene_222871)
